>Addgene plasmid #127020 | pJUMP18-araC_O | addgene full sequence | sequence record 248373 | Addgene NGS Result
TTAATTAAGGAGTTTTGCAGGTGCACCTGCTTTTCGCTGAATTCGCGGCCGCTTCTAGAGGGTCTGCGAT
GTTTGGTCTCTAGCCGAAGCGCAAAATGATCCCCTGCTGCCGGGATACTCGTTTAATGCCCATCTGGTGG
CGGGTTTAACGCCGATTGAGGCCAACGGTTATCTCGATTTTTTTATCGACCGACCGCTGGGAATGAAAGG
TTATATTCTCAATCTCACCATTCGCGGTCAGGGGGTGGTGAAAAATCAGGGACGAGAATTTGTCTGCCGA
CCGGGTGATATTTTGCTGTTCCCGCCAGGAGAGATTCATCACTACGGTCGTCATCCGGAGGCTCGCGAAT
GGTATCACCAGTGGGTTTACTTTCGTCCGCGCGCCTACTGGCATGAATGGCTTAACTGGCCGTCAATATT
TGCCAATACGGGTTTCTTTCGCCCGGATGAAGCGCACCAGCCGCATTTCAGCGACCTGTTTGGGCAAATC
ATTAACGCCGGGCAAGGGGAAGGGCGCTATTCGGAGCTGCTGGCGATAAATCTGCTTGAGCAATTGTTAC
TGCGGCGCATGGAAGCGATTAACGAGTCGCTCCATCCACCGATGGATAATCGGGTACGCGAGGCTTGTCA
GTACATCAGCGATCACCTGGCAGACAGCAATTTTGATATCGCCAGCGTCGCACAGCATGTTTGCTTGTCG
CCGTCGCGTCTGTCACATCTTTTCCGCCAGCAGTTAGGGATTAGCGTCTTAAGCTGGCGCGAGGACCAAC
GTATCAGCCAGGCGAAGCTGCTTTTGAGCACTACCCGGATGCCTATCGCCACCGTCGGTCGCAATGTTGG
TTTTGACGATCAACTCTATTTCTCGCGGGTATTTAAAAAATGCACCGGGGCCAGCCCGAGCGAGTTCCGT
GCCGGTTGTGAAGAAAAAGTGAATGATGTAGCCGTCAAGTTATCTTCGTGAGACCTTTCATCGCGACCTA
CTAGTAGCGGCCGCTGCAGGGAGTTGTCTTCGAAGACTTCGCTCTAGTCTTGGACTCCTGTTGATAGATC
CAGTAATGACCTCAGAACTCCATCTGGATTTGTTCAGAACGCTCGGTTGCCGCCGGGCGTTTTTTATTGG
TGAGAATCCAGGGGTCCCCAATAATTACGATTTAAATTAGTAGCCCGCCTAATGAGCGGGCTTTTTTTTA
ATTCCCCTATTTGTTTATTTTTCTAAATACATTCAAATATGTATCCGCTCATGAGACAATAACCCTGATA
AATGCTTCAATAATATTGAAAAAGGAAGAGTATGAGCATTCAGCATTTTCGTGTGGCGCTGATTCCGTTT
TTTGCGGCGTTTTGCCTGCCGGTGTTTGCGCATCCGGAAACCCTGGTGAAAGTGAAAGATGCGGAAGATC
AACTGGGTGCGCGCGTGGGCTATATTGAACTGGATCTGAACAGCGGCAAAATTCTGGAATCTTTTCGTCC
GGAAGAACGTTTTCCGATGATGAGCACCTTTAAAGTGCTGCTGTGCGGTGCGGTTCTGAGCCGTGTGGAT
GCGGGCCAGGAACAACTGGGCCGTCGTATTCATTATAGCCAGAACGATCTGGTGGAATATAGCCCGGTGA
CCGAAAAACATCTGACCGATGGCATGACCGTGCGTGAACTGTGCAGCGCGGCGATTACCATGAGCGATAA
CACCGCGGCGAACCTGCTGCTGACGACCATTGGCGGTCCGAAAGAACTGACCGCGTTTCTGCATAACATG
GGCGATCATGTGACCCGTCTGGATCGTTGGGAACCGGAACTGAACGAAGCGATTCCGAACGATGAACGTG
ATACCACCATGCCGGCAGCAATGGCGACCACCCTGCGTAAACTGCTGACGGGTGAGCTGCTGACCCTGGC
AAGCCGCCAGCAACTGATTGATTGGATGGAAGCGGATAAAGTGGCGGGTCCGCTGCTGCGTAGCGCGCTG
CCGGCTGGCTGGTTTATTGCGGATAAAAGCGGTGCGGGCGAACGTGGCAGCCGTGGCATTATTGCGGCGC
TGGGCCCGGATGGTAAACCGAGCCGTATTGTGGTGATTTATACCACCGGCAGCCAGGCGACGATGGATGA
ACGTAACCGTCAGATTGCGGAAATTGGCGCGAGCCTGATTAAACATTGGTAAACCGATACAATTAAAGGC
TCCTTTTGGAGCCTTTTTTTTTGGACGACCCTTGTCCTTTTCCGCTGCATAACCCTGCTTCGGGGTCATT
ATAGCGATTTTTTCGGTATATCCATCCTTTTTCGCACGATATACAGGATTTTGCCAAAGGGTTCGTGTAG
ACTTTCCTTGGTGTATCCAACGGCGTCAGCCGGGCAGGATAGGTGAAGTAGGCCCACCCGCGAGCGGGTG
TTCCTTCTTCACTGTCCCTTATTCGCACCTGGCGGTGCTCAACGGGAATCCTGCTCTGCGAGGCTGGCCG
TAGGCCGGCCCCGTAGAAAAGATCAAAGGATCTTCTTGAGATCCTTTTTTTCTGCGCGTAATCTGCTGCT
TGCAAACAAAAAAACCACCGCTACCAGCGGTGGTTTGTTTGCCGGATCAAGAGCTACCAACTCTTTTTCC
GAAGGTAACTGGCTTCAGCAGAGCGCAGATACCAAATACTGTTCTTCTAGTGTAGCCGTAGTTAGGCCAC
CACTTCAAGAACTCTGTAGCACCGCCTACATACCTCGCTCTGCTAATCCTGTTACCAGTGGCTGCTGCCA
GTGGCGATAAGTCGTGTCTTACCGGGTTGGACTCAAGACGATAGTTACCGGATAAGGCGCAGCGGTCGGG
CTGAACGGGGGGTTCGTGCACACAGCCCAGCTTGGAGCGAACGACCTACACCGAACTGAGATACCTACAG
CGTGAGCTATGAGAAAGCGCCACGCTTCCCGAAGGGAGAAAGGCGGACAGGTATCCGGTAAGCGGCAGGG
TCGGAACAGGAGAGCGCACGAGGGAGCTTCCAGGGGGAAACGCCTGGTATCTTTATAGTCCTGTCGGGTT
TCGCCACCTCTGACTTGAGCGTCGATTTTTGTGATGCTCGTCAGGGGGGCGGAGCCTATGGAAAAACGCC
AGCAACGCGGCCTTTTTACGGTTCCTGGCCTTTTGCTGGCCTTTTGCTCACATGTTCTTTCCTGCGTTAT
CCCCTGATTCTGTGGATAACCGTATTACCGCCTTTGAGTGAGCTGATACCGCTCGCCGCAGCCGAACGAC
CGAGCGCAGCGAGTCAGTGAGCGAGGAAGCGGAAGAGCGCCCAATACGCAAACCGCCTCTCCCCGCGCGT
TGGCCGATTCATTAATGCAGCTGGCACGACAGGTTTCCCGACTGGAAAGCGGGCAGTGAGCGCAACGCAA
TTAATGTGAGTTAGCTCACTCATTAGGCAGGCGCGCCCAGCTGTCTAGGGCGGCGGATTTGTCCTACTCA
GGAGAGCGTTCACCGACAAACAACAGATAAAACGAAAGGCCCAGTCTTTCGACTGAGCCTTTCGTTTTAT
TTGATGCCT
Features (pLannotate 1.2.2; 12 found; start..end, strand, type, name):
     39..60      +  misc_feature   BioBrick prefix: BioBrick prefix for parts that do not start with "ATG"
     86..951     +  CDS            araC (fragment): L-arabinose regulatory protein; araC
    979..999     +  misc_feature   BioBrick suffix: universal suffix for all parts
   1033..1127    +  terminator     lambda t0 terminator: transcription terminator from phage lambda
   1200..1291    +  promoter       AmpR promoter: bla
   1292..2149    +  CDS            bla: BLAT_ECOLX - Experimental evidence at protein level: Swiss-Prot protein existence level 1. TEM-type are the most prevalent beta-lactamases in enterobacteria; they hydrolyze the beta-lactam bond in susceptible beta-lactam antibiotics, thus conferring resistance to penicillins and cephalosporins. TEM-3 and TEM-4 are capable of hydrolyzing cefotaxime and ceftazidime. TEM-5 is capable of hydrolyzing ceftazidime. TEM-6 is capable of hydrolyzing ceftazidime and aztreonam. TEM-8/CAZ-2, TEM- 16/CAZ-7 and TEM-24/CAZ-6 are markedly active against ceftazidime. IRT- 4 shows resistance to beta-lactamase in
   2156..2195    +  terminator     fd terminator: central terminator from bacteriophage fd (Otsuka and Kunisawa, 1982)
   2342..2450    +  oriT           oriT: incP origin of transfer
   2486..3074    +  rep_origin     ori: high-copy-number ColE1/pMB1/pBR322/pUC origin of replication
   3257..3349    +  CDS            lacI (fragment): lac repressor; lacI; The lac repressor binds to the lac operator to inhibit transcription in E. coli. This inhibition can be relieved by adding lactose or isopropyl-β-D-thiogalactopyranoside (IPTG).
   3362..3383    +  protein_bind   CAP binding site: CAP binding activates transcription in the presence of cAMP. E. coli catabolite activator protein
   3417..3503    -  terminator     rrnB T1 terminator: Escherichia coli rrnB; transcription terminator T1 from the E. coli rrnB gene
