[The description below was written by a language model from this plasmid's Addgene catalogue record and pLannotate feature annotations shown in this document.]
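Description:
pJUMP18-araC_O is a small (about 3.5 kb) bacterial synthetic-biology plasmid from the Joint Universal Modular Plasmids (JUMP) platform, built on the SEVA-derived pJUMP18-Uac backbone. It serves as a storage vector for a basic "O" (open reading frame) part rather than as a complete expression unit. The plasmid replicates in E. coli from a high-copy ColE1/pUC-type origin and is selected with ampicillin through a TEM-type beta-lactamase gene (bla) driven by its own AmpR promoter and followed by a phage fd terminator. An incP oriT is also annotated, which would in principle allow conjugative mobilisation when transfer functions are supplied in trans.

The payload is the coding sequence for AraC, the L-arabinose-responsive transcription factor that regulates arabinose-inducible promoters such as pBAD. The depositor describes it as a synthetic part based on an iGEM registry sequence, with no mutations. The annotation labels the araC CDS as a fragment, so it may not match the reference along its full length. It is flanked by BioBrick prefix and suffix sequences. The record does not name the specific cloning sites. No promoter or ribosome binding site is annotated upstream of araC, consistent with a promoterless ORF part meant to be combined with separate promoter, RBS and terminator parts in modular assembly. The lambda t0 and rrnB T1 terminators bracket the cloning region and insulate it from backbone transcription. A short lacI fragment and a CAP binding site are probably remnants of a lac-derived region in the parent backbone. Typical use is as a source of the araC ORF for building arabinose-regulated circuits.
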