Addgene plasmid #127020: pJUMP18-araC_O
Purpose: Basic Part O- ORF; araC; transcription factor
Depositing lab: Chris French. Depositing organization: University of Edinburgh. Publication: Joint universal modular plasmids (JUMP): a flexible vector platform for synthetic biology. Valenzuela-Ortega M, French C. Synth Biol (Oxf). 2021 Feb 2;6(1):ysab003. doi: 10.1093/synbio/ysab003. eCollection 2021. PubMed 33623824.
Backbone
  Vector backbone: pJUMP18-Uac
  Backbone manufacturer: Backbone derived from SEVA.
  Vector type: Bacterial Expression, Synthetic Biology
Growth in bacteria
  Bacterial resistance: Ampicillin, 100 μg/mL
  Growth temperature: 37°C
  Growth strain: JM109
  Copy number: High Copy
Gene/Insert
  Gene/Insert name: Part araC_o
  Species: Synthetic
  Mutation: None
  Cloning method: Restriction Enzyme; 5′ cloning site Unknown (unknown if destroyed)
Terms and licenses: Academic/Nonprofit Terms; Industry Terms: Not Available to Industry
Depositor comments: Part based on sequence from iGEM part BBa_808000 Please visit https://www.biorxiv.org/content/10.1101/799585v1 for bioRxiv preprint.
How to cite: pJUMP18-araC_O was a gift from Chris French (Addgene plasmid # 127020 ; http://n2t.net/addgene:127020 ; RRID:Addgene_127020)
